Addgene plasmid #86281: pFETCh_TEAD3
Purpose: Donor vector for 3' FLAG tag of human TEAD3
Depositing lab: Eric Mendenhall & Richard M. Myers. Depositing organization: University of Alabama in Huntsville. Publication: CETCh-seq: CRISPR epitope tagging ChIP-seq of DNA-binding proteins. Savic D, Partridge EC, Newberry KM, Smith SB, Meadows SK, Roberts BS, Mackiewicz M, Mendenhall EM, Myers RM. Genome Res. 2015 Sep 9. 10.1101/gr.193540.115 PubMed 26355004.
Backbone
  Vector backbone: pFETCh_Donor
  Vector type: CRISPR
Growth in bacteria
  Bacterial resistance: Kanamycin, 50 μg/mL
  Growth temperature: 37°C
  Growth strain: DH5alpha
  Copy number: High Copy
Gene/Insert
  Gene/Insert name: TEAD3 homology arms
  Species: H. sapiens (human)
  Entrez Gene: TEAD3 (a.k.a. DTEF-1, ETFR-1, TEAD-3, TEAD5, TEF-5, TEF5)
  Tag / fusion protein: 3XFLAG-P2A-NeoR (C terminal on insert)
  Cloning method: Gibson Cloning
  Sequencing primers: 5′ acgcctgtgaaaccgtacta; 3′ aactgttgggaagggcgatc
Terms and licenses: Academic/Nonprofit Terms; Industry Terms: Not Available to Industry
Depositor comments: This plasmid was co-transfected along with PX458_TEAD3_1 and PX458_TEAD3_2 into HepG2 cells, and genomic editing was verified by PCR. The donor nucleotide sequence in the final codon of the TEAD3 gene is modified to discourage sgRNA recognition, while retaining the native amino acid sequence. We performed ChIP-seq on this cell line using anti-FLAG Sigma F1804 and obtained data that passed our quality tests. Immunoprecipitation with anti-FLAG Sigma F1804 followed by mass spectrometry identified TEAD3. All released data, including ChIP-seq files and validation data, are available at the ENCODE web portal: https://www.encodeproject.org/search/?searchTerm=flag&type=Experiment&lab.title=Richard+Myers%2C+HAIB . Note: This plasmid is part of the Mendenhall and Meyers CRISPR-based Tagging system to add a tag (currently using FLAG) to endogenous proteins. Please see https://www.addgene.org/crispr/tagging/ for more details.
How to cite: pFETCh_TEAD3 was a gift from Eric Mendenhall & Richard M. Myers (Addgene plasmid # 86281 ; http://n2t.net/addgene:86281 ; RRID:Addgene_86281)
