[The description below was written by a language model from this plasmid's Addgene catalogue record and pLannotate feature annotations shown in this document.]
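Description:
pFETCh_TEAD3 is a homology-directed repair donor plasmid built on the pFETCh_Donor backbone and used in a CRISPR epitope-tagging scheme to add a FLAG tag to the 3' end of the endogenous human TEAD3 gene, which encodes a TEA-domain transcription factor acting in the Hippo pathway. It is propagated in E. coli as a high-copy plasmid with a ColE1/pUC-type origin and is selected with kanamycin through an aph(3')-Ia KanR gene. Remnants of a pUC-style lac promoter/operator, lacZα and multiple cloning site are also annotated.

The payload consists of TEAD3 homology arms, assembled by Gibson cloning, flanking a 3xFLAG-P2A-NeoR cassette. The feature table shows a TEAD3 coding fragment running directly into the 3xFLAG sequence, followed by the neomycin phosphotransferase gene. The downstream arm is not separately annotated, presumably because it is non-coding genomic sequence. No promoter is annotated in front of the cassette, so after correct in-frame integration the endogenous TEAD3 locus should drive a single transcript. The P2A peptide then separates FLAG-tagged TEAD3 from NeoR, which allows drug selection of edited cells. The final TEAD3 codon in the donor carries a synonymous change to discourage sgRNA recognition of the donor or the repaired allele. Outside the arms, the annotation detects a truncated HSV thymidine kinase gene preceded by CMV enhancer/promoter fragments. Such a cassette can serve for counter-selection against random integration with nucleoside analogs, though the record does not state this use.

According to the depositor, the donor was co-transfected with two Cas9/sgRNA plasmids targeting TEAD3 into HepG2 cells and editing was confirmed by PCR. The resulting line was used for anti-FLAG ChIP-seq, and immunoprecipitation followed by mass spectrometry identified TEAD3.
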