Features (pLannotate 1.2.2; 20 found; start..end, strand, type, name):
    141..800     +  CDS            TEAD3 (fragment): TEAD3_HUMAN - Also known as TEAD5, TEF5. Experimental evidence at protein level: Swiss-Prot protein existence level 1. Transcription factor which plays a key role in the Hippo signaling pathway, a pathway involved in organ size control and tumor suppression by restricting proliferation and promoting apoptosis. The core of this pathway is composed of a kinase cascade wherein MST1/MST2, in complex with its regulatory protein SAV1, phosphorylates and activates LATS1/2 in complex with its regulatory protein MOB1, which in turn phosphorylates and inactivates YAP1 oncoprotein and WWTR1/TAZ. Acts by
    834..887     +  CDS            3xFLAG (fragment): three tandem FLAG® epitope tags
    891..915     +  CDS            3xFLAG (fragment): three tandem FLAG® epitope tags
    999..1790    +  CDS            neo: KKA2_KLEPN - Also known as kan, nptII. Experimental evidence at protein level: Swiss-Prot protein existence level 1. Resistance to kanamycin, neomycin, paromomycin, ribostamycin, butirosin and gentamicin B. From Klebsiella pneumoniae.
   2653..2809    +  CDS            lacZα (fragment): LacZα fragment of β-galactosidase; lacZ fragment
   2891..3706    -  CDS            KanR: aminoglycoside phosphotransferase; aph(3')-Ia; confers resistance to kanamycin in bacteria or G418 (Geneticin®) in eukaryotes
   3891..4031    +  CDS            TRA2_ECOLX (fragment): Protein predicted: Swiss-Prot protein existence level 4. Required for transposition of transposon Tn903. From Escherichia coli.
   4086..4674    +  rep_origin     ori: high-copy-number ColE1/pMB1/pBR322/pUC origin of replication
   5043..5132    +  CDS            lacI (fragment): lac repressor; lacI; The lac repressor binds to the lac operator to inhibit transcription in E. coli. This inhibition can be relieved by adding lactose or isopropyl-β-D-thiogalactopyranoside (IPTG).
   5145..5166    +  protein_bind   CAP binding site: CAP binding activates transcription in the presence of cAMP. E. coli catabolite activator protein
   5181..5211    +  promoter       lac promoter: promoter for the E. coli lac operon
   5219..5235    +  protein_bind   lac operator: The lac repressor binds to the lac operator to inhibit transcription in E. coli. This inhibition can be relieved by adding lactose or isopropyl-β-D-thiogalactopyranoside (IPTG). lac repressor encoded by lacI
   5272..5327    -  misc_feature   MCS: pUC18/19 multiple cloning site
   5328..5347    -  misc_feature   MCS (fragment): pUC18/19 multiple cloning site
   5353..5435    +  enhancer       CMV enhancer (fragment): human cytomegalovirus immediate early enhancer; contains an 18-bp deletion relative to the standard CMV enhancer
   5507..5524    -  promoter       CMV promoter (fragment): human cytomegalovirus (CMV) immediate early promoter
   5587..5638    +  promoter       CMVd2 promoter: truncated human cytomegalovirus (CMV) immediate early promoter that yields moderately reduced expression relative to the full-length promoter
   5729..5800    -  CDS            UL24_HHV11 (fragment): Experimental evidence at protein level: Swiss-Prot protein existence level 1. May participate in nuclear egress of viral particles. Plays a role in the dispersal of several host nucleolar proteins including NCL/nucleolin and NPM1. Since deletion of host NCL/nucleolin negatively impact on nuclear egress, UL24 supposedly acts on this process through its effect on host nucleoli. From Human herpesvirus 1 (strain 17) (HHV-1) (Human herpes simplex virus 1).
   5870..6865    +  CDS            ΔTK: truncated herpes simplex virus thymidine kinase (Salomon et al., 1995) confers sensitivity to nucleoside analogs such as acyclovir or ganciclovir
   6977..7138    +  CDS            UL122 (fragment): VIE2_HCMVT - Experimental evidence at protein level: Swiss-Prot protein existence level 1. Stimulates viral early and late gene expression and thus play a crucial role in the regulation of productive infection. In addition, activates quiescent cells to reenter the cell cycle and upregulates several E2F-responsive genes, which are responsible for pushing the cell into S phase. In S-phase, inhibits cellular DNA synthesis and blocks further cell cycle progression. From Human cytomegalovirus (strain Towne) (HHV-5) (Human herpesvirus 5).
>Addgene plasmid #86281 | pFETCh_TEAD3 | addgene full sequence | sequence record 190330 | Addgene NGS Result
ATTGACCTCTGACCCTGCTGCATCCTCATGGCTTGTGGGCAGAGTGCCAGAGATGGATCCTTGGGCAGGA
CTCTGATGTGGTGTGGCGGGAATACTTCTGGTCTCTGCCAGCACCTAACACCCCCCACCCCCATGCCCAG
GCCGACCTCAACAGCACCATCCAGGAGGGCCCGGGAGCCTTCTATGGGGTCAGCTCTCAGTACAGCTCTG
CTGATAGCATGACCATCAGCGTCTCCACCAAGGTGTGCTCCTTTGGCAAACAGGTGGTAGAGAAGGTGGA
GGTGAGTGGGGGCTCTGGGTGGCTTGGTGGGGCTGGGAGCAGGCAGGCCGAGTGACGCCTTCTCCATATT
CTCTGCAGACTGAGTATGCCAGGCTGGAGAACGGGCGCTTTGTGTACCGTATCCACCGCTCGCCCATGTG
CGAGTACATGATCAACTTCATCCACAAGCTGAAGCACCTGCCCGAGAAGTACATGATGAACAGCGTGCTG
GAGAACTTCACCATCCTGCAGGTATGGGGGCAGCAGGGGTCGTGGGGAGTCCCACAGGCCAGGGCCTCCA
AGTTGGGTAGCCAGACACATCGCTTGGCTGAGAGGCATAGATCCGGAAAGGAGAATGGTCTGTTCAGCCC
CCTGCCCCGTGGCCCTTTTCTCCCTGACCTCCTGAATCTCTTACCTGCTCACCCCCCAGGTGGTCACGAG
CCGGGACTCCCAGGAGACCCTGCTTGTCATTGCTTTTGTCTTCGAAGTCTCCACCAGTGAGCACGGGGCC
CAGCACCATGTCTACAAGCTCGTCAAAGATGGGAGCGGAGGAGGTTCCGGTGGAGGTGGTTCTGGAGATT
ACAAGGATGACGACGATAAGGGCGATTACAAGGATGACGACGATAAGGGAGATTACAAGGATGACGACGA
TAAGGTTTCAGGAAGCGGAGCTACTAACTTCAGCCTGCTGAAGCAGGCTGGAGACGTGGAGGAGAACCCT
GGACCTGGATCGTTTCGCATGATTGAACAAGATGGATTGCACGCAGGTTCTCCGGCCGCTTGGGTGGAGA
GGCTATTCGGCTATGACTGGGCACAACAGACAATCGGCTGCTCTGATGCCGCCGTGTTCCGGCTGTCAGC
GCAGGGGCGCCCGGTTCTTTTTGTCAAGACCGACCTGTCCGGTGCCCTGAATGAACTGCAGGACGAGGCA
GCGCGGCTATCGTGGCTGGCCACGACGGGCGTTCCTTGCGCAGCTGTGCTCGACGTTGTCACTGAAGCGG
GAAGGGACTGGCTGCTATTGGGCGAAGTGCCGGGGCAGGATCTCCTGTCATCTCACCTTGCTCCTGCCGA
GAAAGTATCCATCATGGCTGATGCAATGCGGCGGCTGCATACGCTTGATCCGGCTACCTGCCCATTCGAC
CACCAAGCGAAACATCGCATCGAGCGAGCACGTACTCGGATGGAAGCCGGTCTTGTCGATCAGGATGATC
TGGACGAAGAGCATCAGGGGCTCGCGCCAGCCGAACTGTTCGCCAGGCTCAAGGCGCGCATGCCCGACGG
CGAGGATCTCGTCGTGACCCATGGCGATGCCTGCTTGCCGAATATCATGGTGGAAAATGGCCGCTTTTCT
GGATTCATCGACTGTGGCCGGCTGGGTGTGGCCGACCGCTATCAGGACATAGCGTTGGCTACCCGTGATA
TTGCTGAAGAGCTTGGCGGCGAATGGGCTGACCGCTTCCTCGTGCTTTACGGTATCGCCGCTCCCGATTC
GCAGCGCATCGCCTTCTATCGCCTTCTTGACGAGTTCTTCTGATTCGAACATCCGCCTCCTTAAGGATGC
AGGGTGAGCATCTCCTCTCCACACCTGCCTGGCACCCCTGGGGGGGTCCAGGATTGAGGATTCATCTACC
TGCCAGGCCTCAGGCCCAGGACCCAGGAGGCCTCCCCACCTACCCCAGCACACACACTCCCTGCCACTGT
TCTGCGCTTTAATTGTGGGAGAAGAGAGGAGAGGAGGGCTCAGCGGTGGGGCAGCCTGTCCGGGGCGCTG
ACCCACCATCACCCTGCTCTGCCCAGCCTCGCGTGACCTCAGAGAGGTGGGGATAGGGGACACCTTCAGC
CTCCAGCATGTGTGGCCACTGTACCCCCACCCACCCTTGGGGGAGCATGATGGGCAGGTGAGGGCAGGAT
GGAGACCAAGGGAGTCAGTGAGCAGAGGCCCTGGGAGTGTCCGGTTGGGGTTGGACTGAGGACAGAGGGG
CCCACACTTCCTTGCCCCTTTGTGTCCCAGGCCTGGTGCCCAGACTCCTTGCATGGCTTGTGTGGTCCTC
AGACTCCGCACAGCGAGCGTAGGTCTCTGGGTTTCAGATGAAGTGCCCAGGCTCCAGGAAGTTGAGGGAC
CCACAGGAGAGGTGGGCAGAGCTGGAGTTCTCATCCAGGGCTGCTTGTCCCCAGAGCCCAGGTTTATACT
ACCTCCCTGGGGCGGGGGCTGGCCGCAGGGTAGGGGAGAGGCTCTGCAGTGTGGAGTGGAGCCTCATCGA
GGGGCGCTGGGTTAGGGGAGCACCTGTTTCAGACTGGGCATGAAGAAGGGAGCACAGCAGCTACTAGACC
CCATTAGCACCTCCTTGGAAAGTCCTCTCCACTGACTGTAGCCTCCAATTCACTGGCCGTCGTTCACTGG
CCGTCGTTTTACAACGTCGTGACTGGGAAAACCCTGGCGTTACCCAACTTAATCGCCTTGCAGCACATCC
CCCTTTCGCCAGCTGGCGTAATAGCGAAGAGGCCCGCACCGATCGCCCTTCCCAACAGTTGCGCAGCCTG
AATGGCGAATGCGATTTATTCAACAAAGCCGCCGTCCCGTCAAGTCAGCGTAATGCTCTGCCAGTGTTAC
AACCAATTAACCAATTCTGATTAGAAAAACTCATCGAGCATCAAATGAAACTGCAATATATTCATATCAG
GATTATCAATACCATATTTTTGAAAAAGCCGTTTCTGTAATGAAGGAGAAAACTCACCGAGGCAGTTCCA
TAGGATGGCAAGATCCTGGTATCGGTCTGCGATTCCGACTCGTCCAACATCAATACAACCTATTAATTTC
CCCTCGTCAAAAATAAGGTTATCAAGTGAGAAATCACCATGAGTGACGACTGAATCCGGTGAGAATGGCA
AAAGCTTATGCATTTCTTTCCAGACTTGTTCAACAGGCCAGCCATTACGCTCGTCATCAAAATCACTCGC
ATCAACCAAACCGTTATTCATTCGTGATTGCGCCTGAGCGAGACGAAATACGCGATCGCTGTTAAAAGGA
CAATTACAAACAGGAATCGAATGCAACCGGCGCAGGAACACTGCCAGCGCATCAACAATATTTTCACCTG
AATCAGGATATTCTTCTAATACCTGGAATGCTGTTTTCCCGGGGATCGCAGTGGTGAGTAACCATGCATC
ATCAGGAGTACGGATAAAATGCTTGATGGTCGGAAGAGGCATAAATTCCGTCAGCCAGTTTAGTCTGACC
ATCTCATCTGTAACATCATTGGCAACGCTACCTTTGCCATGTTTCAGAAACAACTCTGGCGCATCGGGCT
TCCCATACAATCGATAGATTGTCGCACCTGATTGCCCGACATTATCGCGAGCCCATTTATACCCATATAA
ATCAGCATCCATGTTGGAATTTAATCGCGGCTTCGAGCAAGACGTTTCCCGTTGAATATGGCTCATAACA
CCCCTTGTATTACTGTTTATGTAAGCAGACAGTTTTATTGTTCATGATGATATATTTTTATCTTGTGCAA
TGTAACATCAGAGATTTTGAGACACAACGTGGCTTTGTTGAATAAATCGAACTTTTGCTGAGTTGAAGGA
TCAGATCACGCATCTTCCCGACAACGCAGACCGTTCCGTGGCAAAGCAAAAGTTCAAAATCACCAACTGG
TCCACCTACAACAAAGCTCTCATCAACCGTGGCTCCCTCACTTTCTGGCTGGATGATGGGGCGATTCAGG
CCTGGTATGAGTCAGCAACACCTTCTTCACGAGGCAGACCTCTCGACGGAGTTCCACTGAGCGTCAGACC
CCGTAGAAAAGATCAAAGGATCTTCTTGAGATCCTTTTTTTCTGCGCGTAATCTGCTGCTTGCAAACAAA
AAAACCACCGCTACCAGCGGTGGTTTGTTTGCCGGATCAAGAGCTACCAACTCTTTTTCCGAAGGTAACT
GGCTTCAGCAGAGCGCAGATACCAAATACTGTTCTTCTAGTGTAGCCGTAGTTAGGCCACCACTTCAAGA
ACTCTGTAGCACCGCCTACATACCTCGCTCTGCTAATCCTGTTACCAGTGGCTGCTGCCAGTGGCGATAA
GTCGTGTCTTACCGGGTTGGACTCAAGACGATAGTTACCGGATAAGGCGCAGCGGTCGGGCTGAACGGGG
GGTTCGTGCACACAGCCCAGCTTGGAGCGAACGACCTACACCGAACTGAGATACCTACAGCGTGAGCTAT
GAGAAAGCGCCACGCTTCCCGAAGGGAGAAAGGCGGACAGGTATCCGGTAAGCGGCAGGGTCGGAACAGG
AGAGCGCACGAGGGAGCTTCCAGGGGGAAACGCCTGGTATCTTTATAGTCCTGTCGGGTTTCGCCACCTC
TGACTTGAGCGTCGATTTTTGTGATGCTCGTCAGGGGGGCGGAGCCTATGGAAAAACGCCAGCAACGCGG
CCTTTTTACGGTTCCTGGCCTTTTGCTGGCCTTTTGCTCACATGTTCTTTCCTGCGTTATCCCCTGATTC
TGTGGATAACCGTATTACCGCCTTTGAGTGAGCTGATACCGCTCGCCGCAGCCGAACGACCGAGCGCAGC
GAGTCAGTGAGCGAGGAAGCGGAAGAAGCTCGCACATTCAGCAGCGTTTTTCAGCGCGTTTTCGATCAAC
GTTTCAATGTTGGTATCAACACCAGGTTTAACTTTGAACTTATCGGCACTGACGGTTACTGATTTTGAAC
TTTTGCTTTGCCACGGAACGGTCTGCGTTGTCGGGAAGATGCGTGATCTGATCCTTCAACTCAGCAAAAG
TTCCCAATACGCAAACCGCCTCTCCCCGCGCGTTGGCCGATTCATTAATGCAGCTGGCACGACAGGTTTC
CCGACTGGAAAGCGGGCAGTGAGCGCAACGCAATTAATGTGAGTTAGCTCACTCATTAGGCACCCCAGGC
TTTACACTTTATGCTTCCGGCTCGTATGTTGTGTGGAATTGTGAGCGGATAACAATTTCACACAGGAAAC
AGCTATGACCATGATTACGCCAAGCTTGCATGCCTGCAGGTCGACTCTAGAGGATCCCCGGGTACCGAGC
TCGAATTAGCTTGCATGCCTGCAGGTCAATTCCCTGGCATTATGCCCAGTACATGACCTTATGGGACTTT
CCTACTTGGCAGTACATCTACGTATTAGTCATCGCTATTACCATGGTGATGCGGTTTTGGCAGTACATCA
ATGGGCGTGGATAGCGGTTTGACTCACGGGGATTTCAAGTCTCCACCCCATTGACGTCAATGGGAGTTTG
TTTTGGCACCAAAATCAACGGGACTTTCCAAAATGTCGTAACAACTCCGCCCCATTGACGCAAATGGGCG
GTAGGCGTGTACGGTGGGAGGTCTATATAAGCAGAGCTCGTTTAGTGAACCGTCAGATCGCCTGGAGACG
CCATCCACGCTGTTTTGACCTCCATAGGAGACACCGGGACCGATCCAGCCTGGGGATCCCGACCATGGCT
TCGTACCCCTGCCATCAACACGCGTCTGCGTTCGACCAGGCTGCGCGTTCTCGCGGCCATAGCAACCGAC
GTACGGCGTTGCGCCCTCGCCGGCAGCAAGAAGCCACGGAAGTCCGCCTGGAGCAGAAAATGCCCACGCT
ACTGCGGGTTTATATAGACGGTCCTCACGGGATGGGGAAAACCACCACCACGCAACTGCTGGTGGCCCTG
GGTTCGCGCGACGATATCGTCTACGTACCCGAGCCGATGACTTACTGGCAGGTGCTGGGGGCTTCCGAGA
CAATCGCGAACATCTACACCACACAACACCGCCTCGACCAGGGTGAGATATCGGCCGGGGACGCGGCGGT
GGTAATGACAAGCGCCCAGATAACAATGGGCATGCCTTATGCCGTGACCGACGCCGTTCTGGCTCCTCAT
ATCGGGGGGGAGGCTGGGAGCTCACATGCCCCGCCCCCGGCCCTCACCCTCATCTTCGACCGCCATCCCA
TCGCCGCCCTCCTGTGCTACCCGGCCGCGCGATACCTTATGGGCAGCATGACCCCCCAGGCCGTGCTGGC
GTTCGTGGCCCTCATCCCGCCGACCTTGCCCGGCACAAACATCGTGTTGGGGGCCCTTCCGGAGGACAGA
CACATCGACCGCCTGGCCAAACGCCAGCGCCCCGGCGAGCGGCTTGACCTGGCTATGCTGGCCGCGATTC
GCCGCGTTTACGGGCTGCTTGCCAATACGGTGCGGTATCTGCAGGGCGGCGGGTCGTGGCGGGAGGATTG
GGGACAGCTTTCGGGGACGGCCGTGCCGCCCCAGGGTGCCGAGCCCCAGAGCAACGCGGGCCCACGACCC
CATATCGGGGACACGTTATTTACCCTGTTTCGGGCCCCCGAGTTGCTGGCCCCCAACGGCGACCTGTACA
ACGTGTTTGCCTGGGCCTTGGACGTCTTGGCCAAACGCCTCCGTCCCATGCACGTCTTTATCCTGGATTA
CGACCAATCGCCCGCCGGCTGCCGGGACGCCCTGCTGCAACTTACCTCCGGGATGGTCCAGACCCACGTC
ACCACCCCCGGCTCCATACCGACGATCTGCGACCTGGCGCGCACGTTTGCCCGGGAGATGGGGGAGGCTA
ACTGAGGATCCCACGTCACTATTGTATACTCTATATTATACTCTATGTTATACTCTGTAATCCTACTCAA
TAAACGTGTCACGCCTGTGAAACCGTACTAAGTCTCCCGTGTATTCTTATCACCATCAGGTGACATCCTC
GCCCAGGCTGTCAATCATGCCGGTATCGATTCCAGTAGCACCGGCCCCACGCTGACAACCCACTCTTGCA
GCGTTAGCAGCGCCCCTCTTAACAAGCCGACCCCCACCAGCGTCGCGGTTACTAACACTCCTCTCCCCGA
CCTGCAGCCCAGCT
