LOCUS       Exported 7154 bp ds-DNA circular SYN 12-MAY-2021
DEFINITION  Donor vector for 3' FLAG tag of human TEAD3.
ACCESSION   .
VERSION     .
KEYWORDS    pFETCh_TEAD3
SOURCE      synthetic DNA construct
  ORGANISM  synthetic DNA construct
REFERENCE   1 (bases 1 to 7154)
  AUTHORS   Savic D, Partridge EC, Newberry KM, Smith SB, Meadows SK, Roberts
            BS, Mackiewicz M, Mendenhall EM, Myers RM
  TITLE     CETCh-seq: CRISPR epitope tagging ChIP-seq of DNA-binding proteins.
  JOURNAL   Genome Res. 2015 Sep 9.
  PUBMED    26355004
REFERENCE   2 (bases 1 to 7154)
  AUTHORS   .
  TITLE     Direct Submission
  JOURNAL   Exported May 12, 2021 from SnapGene Server 1.1.58
            http://www.snapgene.com
FEATURES             Location/Qualifiers
     source          1..7154
                     /organism="synthetic DNA construct"
                     /mol_type="other DNA"
     CDS             837..860
                     /codon_start=1
                     /product="FLAG(R) epitope tag, followed by an enterokinase
                     cleavage site"
                     /label=FLAG
                     /translation="DYKDDDDK"
     CDS             864..887
                     /codon_start=1
                     /product="FLAG(R) epitope tag, followed by an enterokinase
                     cleavage site"
                     /label=FLAG
                     /translation="DYKDDDDK"
     CDS             891..914
                     /codon_start=1
                     /product="FLAG(R) epitope tag, followed by an enterokinase
                     cleavage site"
                     /label=FLAG
                     /translation="DYKDDDDK"
     CDS             930..986
                     /codon_start=1
                     /product="2A peptide from porcine teschovirus-1
                     polyprotein"
                     /label=P2A
                     /note="Eukaryotic ribosomes fail to insert a peptide bond
                     between the Gly and Pro residues, yielding separate
                     polypeptides."
                     /translation="ATNFSLLKQAGDVEENPGP"
     CDS             999..1793
                     /codon_start=1
                     /gene="aph(3')-II (or nptII)"
                     /product="aminoglycoside phosphotransferase from Tn5"
                     /label=NeoR/KanR
                     /note="confers resistance to neomycin, kanamycin, and G418
                     (Geneticin(R))"
                     /translation="MIEQDGLHAGSPAAWVERLFGYDWAQQTIGCSDAAVFRLSAQGRP
                     VLFVKTDLSGALNELQDEAARLSWLATTGVPCAAVLDVVTEAGRDWLLLGEVPGQDLLS
                     SHLAPAEKVSIMADAMRRLHTLDPATCPFDHQAKHRIERARTRMEAGLVDQDDLDEEHQ
                     GLAPAELFARLKARMPDGEDLVVTHGDACLPNIMVENGRFSGFIDCGRLGVADRYQDIA
                     LATRDIAEELGGEWADRFLVLYGIAAPDSQRIAFYRLLDEFF"
     primer_bind     complement(1053..1072)
                     /label=Neo-R
                     /note="Neomycin resistance gene, reverse primer"
     primer_bind     1663..1682
                     /label=Neo-F
                     /note="Neomycin resistance gene, forward primer"
     CDS             2516..2527
                     /codon_start=1
                     /product="Factor Xa recognition and cleavage site"
                     /label=Factor Xa site
                     /translation="IEGR"
     primer_bind     complement(2656..2673)
                     /label=M13 Forward
                     /note="In lacZ gene. Also called M13-F20 or M13 (-21)
                     Forward"
     primer_bind     complement(2656..2672)
                     /label=M13 fwd
                     /note="common sequencing primer, one of multiple similar
                     variants"
     primer_bind     complement(2665..2687)
                     /label=M13/pUC Forward
                     /note="In lacZ gene"
     CDS             complement(2891..3706)
                     /codon_start=1
                     /gene="aph(3')-Ia"
                     /product="aminoglycoside phosphotransferase"
                     /label=KanR
                     /note="confers resistance to kanamycin in bacteria or G418
                     (Geneticin(R)) in eukaryotes"
                     /translation="MSHIQRETSCSKPRLNSNMDADLYGYKWARDNVGQSGATIYRLYG
                     KPDAPELFLKHGKGSVANDVTDEMVRLNWLTEFMPLPTIKHFIRTPDDAWLLTTAIPGK
                     TAFQVLEEYPDSGENIVDALAVFLRRLHSIPVCNCPFNSDRVFRLAQAQSRMNNGLVDA
                     SDFDDERNGWPVEQVWKEMHKLLPFSPDSVVTHGDFSLDNLIFDEGKLIGCIDVGRVGI
                     ADRYQDLAILWNCLGEFSPSLQKRLFQKYGIDNPDMNKLQFHLMLDEFF"
     primer_bind     3614..3633
                     /label=Kan-R
                     /note="Kanamycin resistance gene, reverse primer"
     primer_bind     3698..3717
                     /label=pENTR-R
                     /note="pENTR vectors, reverse primer"
     rep_origin      4086..4674
                     /direction=RIGHT
                     /label=ori
                     /note="high-copy-number ColE1/pMB1/pBR322/pUC origin of
                     replication"
     primer_bind     4575..4594
                     /label=pBR322ori-F
                     /note="pBR322 origin, forward primer"
     primer_bind     4828..4845
                     /label=L4440
                     /note="L4440 vector, forward primer"
     protein_bind    5145..5166
                     /label=CAP binding site
                     /bound_moiety="E. coli catabolite activator protein"
                     /note="CAP binding activates transcription in the presence
                     of cAMP."
     promoter        5181..5211
                     /label=lac promoter
                     /note="promoter for the E. coli lac operon"
     protein_bind    5219..5235
                     /label=lac operator
                     /bound_moiety="lac repressor encoded by lacI"
                     /note="The lac repressor binds to the lac operator to
                     inhibit transcription in E. coli. This inhibition can be
                     relieved by adding lactose or
                     isopropyl-beta-D-thiogalactopyranoside (IPTG)."
     primer_bind     5224..5246
                     /label=M13/pUC Reverse
                     /note="In lacZ gene"
     primer_bind     5243..5259
                     /label=M13 rev
                     /note="common sequencing primer, one of multiple similar
                     variants"
     primer_bind     5243..5259
                     /label=M13 Reverse
                     /note="In lacZ gene. Also called M13-rev"
     promoter        5436..5638
                     /label=CMV promoter
                     /note="human cytomegalovirus (CMV) immediate early
                     promoter"
     primer_bind     5589..5609
                     /label=CMV-F
                     /note="Human CMV immediate early promoter, forward primer"
     primer_bind     5635..5659
                     /label=LNCX
                     /note="Human CMV promoter, forward primer"
     CDS             5735..6865
                     /codon_start=1
                     /product="herpes simplex virus thymidine kinase"
                     /label=HSV TK
                     /note="confers sensitivity to nucleoside analogs such as
                     acyclovir or ganciclovir"
                     /translation="MASYPCHQHASAFDQAARSRGHSNRRTALRPRRQQEATEVRLEQK
                     MPTLLRVYIDGPHGMGKTTTTQLLVALGSRDDIVYVPEPMTYWQVLGASETIANIYTTQ
                     HRLDQGEISAGDAAVVMTSAQITMGMPYAVTDAVLAPHIGGEAGSSHAPPPALTLIFDR
                     HPIAALLCYPAARYLMGSMTPQAVLAFVALIPPTLPGTNIVLGALPEDRHIDRLAKRQR
                     PGERLDLAMLAAIRRVYGLLANTVRYLQGGGSWREDWGQLSGTAVPPQGAEPQSNAGPR
                     PHIGDTLFTLFRAPELLAPNGDLYNVFAWALDVLAKRLRPMHVFILDYDQSPAGCRDAL
                     LQLTSGMVQTHVTTPGSIPTICDLARTFAREMGEAN"
ORIGIN
        1 attgacctct gaccctgctg catcctcatg gcttgtgggc agagtgccag agatggatcc
       61 ttgggcagga ctctgatgtg gtgtggcggg aatacttctg gtctctgcca gcacctaaca
      121 ccccccaccc ccatgcccag gccgacctca acagcaccat ccaggagggc ccgggagcct
      181 tctatggggt cagctctcag tacagctctg ctgatagcat gaccatcagc gtctccacca
      241 aggtgtgctc ctttggcaaa caggtggtag agaaggtgga ggtgagtggg ggctctgggt
      301 ggcttggtgg ggctgggagc aggcaggccg agtgacgcct tctccatatt ctctgcagac
      361 tgagtatgcc aggctggaga acgggcgctt tgtgtaccgt atccaccgct cgcccatgtg
      421 cgagtacatg atcaacttca tccacaagct gaagcacctg cccgagaagt acatgatgaa
      481 cagcgtgctg gagaacttca ccatcctgca ggtatggggg cagcaggggt cgtggggagt
      541 cccacaggcc agggcctcca agttgggtag ccagacacat cgcttggctg agaggcatag
      601 atccggaaag gagaatggtc tgttcagccc cctgccccgt ggcccttttc tccctgacct
      661 cctgaatctc ttacctgctc accccccagg tggtcacgag ccgggactcc caggagaccc
      721 tgcttgtcat tgcttttgtc ttcgaagtct ccaccagtga gcacggggcc cagcaccatg
      781 tctacaagct cgtcaaagat gggagcggag gaggttccgg tggaggtggt tctggagatt
      841 acaaggatga cgacgataag ggcgattaca aggatgacga cgataaggga gattacaagg
      901 atgacgacga taaggtttca ggaagcggag ctactaactt cagcctgctg aagcaggctg
      961 gagacgtgga ggagaaccct ggacctggat cgtttcgcat gattgaacaa gatggattgc
     1021 acgcaggttc tccggccgct tgggtggaga ggctattcgg ctatgactgg gcacaacaga
     1081 caatcggctg ctctgatgcc gccgtgttcc ggctgtcagc gcaggggcgc ccggttcttt
     1141 ttgtcaagac cgacctgtcc ggtgccctga atgaactgca ggacgaggca gcgcggctat
     1201 cgtggctggc cacgacgggc gttccttgcg cagctgtgct cgacgttgtc actgaagcgg
     1261 gaagggactg gctgctattg ggcgaagtgc cggggcagga tctcctgtca tctcaccttg
     1321 ctcctgccga gaaagtatcc atcatggctg atgcaatgcg gcggctgcat acgcttgatc
     1381 cggctacctg cccattcgac caccaagcga aacatcgcat cgagcgagca cgtactcgga
     1441 tggaagccgg tcttgtcgat caggatgatc tggacgaaga gcatcagggg ctcgcgccag
     1501 ccgaactgtt cgccaggctc aaggcgcgca tgcccgacgg cgaggatctc gtcgtgaccc
     1561 atggcgatgc ctgcttgccg aatatcatgg tggaaaatgg ccgcttttct ggattcatcg
     1621 actgtggccg gctgggtgtg gccgaccgct atcaggacat agcgttggct acccgtgata
     1681 ttgctgaaga gcttggcggc gaatgggctg accgcttcct cgtgctttac ggtatcgccg
     1741 ctcccgattc gcagcgcatc gccttctatc gccttcttga cgagttcttc tgattcgaac
     1801 atccgcctcc ttaaggatgc agggtgagca tctcctctcc acacctgcct ggcacccctg
     1861 ggggggtcca ggattgagga ttcatctacc tgccaggcct caggcccagg acccaggagg
     1921 cctccccacc taccccagca cacacactcc ctgccactgt tctgcgcttt aattgtggga
     1981 gaagagagga gaggagggct cagcggtggg gcagcctgtc cggggcgctg acccaccatc
     2041 accctgctct gcccagcctc gcgtgacctc agagaggtgg ggatagggga caccttcagc
     2101 ctccagcatg tgtggccact gtacccccac ccacccttgg gggagcatga tgggcaggtg
     2161 agggcaggat ggagaccaag ggagtcagtg agcagaggcc ctgggagtgt ccggttgggg
     2221 ttggactgag gacagagggg cccacacttc cttgcccctt tgtgtcccag gcctggtgcc
     2281 cagactcctt gcatggcttg tgtggtcctc agactccgca cagcgagcgt aggtctctgg
     2341 gtttcagatg aagtgcccag gctccaggaa gttgagggac ccacaggaga ggtgggcaga
     2401 gctggagttc tcatccaggg ctgcttgtcc ccagagccca ggtttatact acctccctgg
     2461 ggcgggggct ggccgcaggg taggggagag gctctgcagt gtggagtgga gcctcatcga
     2521 ggggcgctgg gttaggggag cacctgtttc agactgggca tgaagaaggg agcacagcag
     2581 ctactagacc ccattagcac ctccttggaa agtcctctcc actgactgta gcctccaatt
     2641 cactggccgt cgttcactgg ccgtcgtttt acaacgtcgt gactgggaaa accctggcgt
     2701 tacccaactt aatcgccttg cagcacatcc ccctttcgcc agctggcgta atagcgaaga
     2761 ggcccgcacc gatcgccctt cccaacagtt gcgcagcctg aatggcgaat gcgatttatt
     2821 caacaaagcc gccgtcccgt caagtcagcg taatgctctg ccagtgttac aaccaattaa
     2881 ccaattctga ttagaaaaac tcatcgagca tcaaatgaaa ctgcaattta ttcatatcag
     2941 gattatcaat accatatttt tgaaaaagcc gtttctgtaa tgaaggagaa aactcaccga
     3001 ggcagttcca taggatggca agatcctggt atcggtctgc gattccgact cgtccaacat
     3061 caatacaacc tattaatttc ccctcgtcaa aaataaggtt atcaagtgag aaatcaccat
     3121 gagtgacgac tgaatccggt gagaatggca aaagcttatg catttctttc cagacttgtt
     3181 caacaggcca gccattacgc tcgtcatcaa aatcactcgc atcaaccaaa ccgttattca
     3241 ttcgtgattg cgcctgagcg agacgaaata cgcgatcgct gttaaaagga caattacaaa
     3301 caggaatcga atgcaaccgg cgcaggaaca ctgccagcgc atcaacaata ttttcacctg
     3361 aatcaggata ttcttctaat acctggaatg ctgttttccc ggggatcgca gtggtgagta
     3421 accatgcatc atcaggagta cggataaaat gcttgatggt cggaagaggc ataaattccg
     3481 tcagccagtt tagtctgacc atctcatctg taacatcatt ggcaacgcta cctttgccat
     3541 gtttcagaaa caactctggc gcatcgggct tcccatacaa tcgatagatt gtcgcacctg
     3601 attgcccgac attatcgcga gcccatttat acccatataa atcagcatcc atgttggaat
     3661 ttaatcgcgg cttcgagcaa gacgtttccc gttgaatatg gctcataaca ccccttgtat
     3721 tactgtttat gtaagcagac agttttattg ttcatgatga tatattttta tcttgtgcaa
     3781 tgtaacatca gagattttga gacacaacgt ggctttgttg aataaatcga acttttgctg
     3841 agttgaagga tcagatcacg catcttcccg acaacgcaga ccgttccgtg gcaaagcaaa
     3901 agttcaaaat caccaactgg tccacctaca acaaagctct catcaaccgt ggctccctca
     3961 ctttctggct ggatgatggg gcgattcagg cctggtatga gtcagcaaca ccttcttcac
     4021 gaggcagacc tctcgacgga gttccactga gcgtcagacc ccgtagaaaa gatcaaagga
     4081 tcttcttgag atcctttttt tctgcgcgta atctgctgct tgcaaacaaa aaaaccaccg
     4141 ctaccagcgg tggtttgttt gccggatcaa gagctaccaa ctctttttcc gaaggtaact
     4201 ggcttcagca gagcgcagat accaaatact gttcttctag tgtagccgta gttaggccac
     4261 cacttcaaga actctgtagc accgcctaca tacctcgctc tgctaatcct gttaccagtg
     4321 gctgctgcca gtggcgataa gtcgtgtctt accgggttgg actcaagacg atagttaccg
     4381 gataaggcgc agcggtcggg ctgaacgggg ggttcgtgca cacagcccag cttggagcga
     4441 acgacctaca ccgaactgag atacctacag cgtgagctat gagaaagcgc cacgcttccc
     4501 gaagggagaa aggcggacag gtatccggta agcggcaggg tcggaacagg agagcgcacg
     4561 agggagcttc cagggggaaa cgcctggtat ctttatagtc ctgtcgggtt tcgccacctc
     4621 tgacttgagc gtcgattttt gtgatgctcg tcaggggggc ggagcctatg gaaaaacgcc
     4681 agcaacgcgg cctttttacg gttcctggcc ttttgctggc cttttgctca catgttcttt
     4741 cctgcgttat cccctgattc tgtggataac cgtattaccg cctttgagtg agctgatacc
     4801 gctcgccgca gccgaacgac cgagcgcagc gagtcagtga gcgaggaagc ggaagaagct
     4861 cgcacattca gcagcgtttt tcagcgcgtt ttcgatcaac gtttcaatgt tggtatcaac
     4921 accaggttta actttgaact tatcggcact gacggttact gattttgaac ttttgctttg
     4981 ccacggaacg gtctgcgttg tcgggaagat gcgtgatctg atccttcaac tcagcaaaag
     5041 ttcccaatac gcaaaccgcc tctccccgcg cgttggccga ttcattaatg cagctggcac
     5101 gacaggtttc ccgactggaa agcgggcagt gagcgcaacg caattaatgt gagttagctc
     5161 actcattagg caccccaggc tttacacttt atgcttccgg ctcgtatgtt gtgtggaatt
     5221 gtgagcggat aacaatttca cacaggaaac agctatgacc atgattacgc caagcttgca
     5281 tgcctgcagg tcgactctag aggatccccg ggtaccgagc tcgaattagc ttgcatgcct
     5341 gcaggtcaat tccctggcat tatgcccagt acatgacctt atgggacttt cctacttggc
     5401 agtacatcta cgtattagtc atcgctatta ccatggtgat gcggttttgg cagtacatca
     5461 atgggcgtgg atagcggttt gactcacggg gatttcaagt ctccacccca ttgacgtcaa
     5521 tgggagtttg ttttggcacc aaaatcaacg ggactttcca aaatgtcgta acaactccgc
     5581 cccattgacg caaatgggcg gtaggcgtgt acggtgggag gtctatataa gcagagctcg
     5641 tttagtgaac cgtcagatcg cctggagacg ccatccacgc tgttttgacc tccataggag
     5701 acaccgggac cgatccagcc tggggatccc gaccatggct tcgtacccct gccatcaaca
     5761 cgcgtctgcg ttcgaccagg ctgcgcgttc tcgcggccat agcaaccgac gtacggcgtt
     5821 gcgccctcgc cggcagcaag aagccacgga agtccgcctg gagcagaaaa tgcccacgct
     5881 actgcgggtt tatatagacg gtcctcacgg gatggggaaa accaccacca cgcaactgct
     5941 ggtggccctg ggttcgcgcg acgatatcgt ctacgtaccc gagccgatga cttactggca
     6001 ggtgctgggg gcttccgaga caatcgcgaa catctacacc acacaacacc gcctcgacca
     6061 gggtgagata tcggccgggg acgcggcggt ggtaatgaca agcgcccaga taacaatggg
     6121 catgccttat gccgtgaccg acgccgttct ggctcctcat atcggggggg aggctgggag
     6181 ctcacatgcc ccgcccccgg ccctcaccct catcttcgac cgccatccca tcgccgccct
     6241 cctgtgctac ccggccgcgc gataccttat gggcagcatg accccccagg ccgtgctggc
     6301 gttcgtggcc ctcatcccgc cgaccttgcc cggcacaaac atcgtgttgg gggcccttcc
     6361 ggaggacaga cacatcgacc gcctggccaa acgccagcgc cccggcgagc ggcttgacct
     6421 ggctatgctg gccgcgattc gccgcgttta cgggctgctt gccaatacgg tgcggtatct
     6481 gcagggcggc gggtcgtggc gggaggattg gggacagctt tcggggacgg ccgtgccgcc
     6541 ccagggtgcc gagccccaga gcaacgcggg cccacgaccc catatcgggg acacgttatt
     6601 taccctgttt cgggcccccg agttgctggc ccccaacggc gacctgtaca acgtgtttgc
     6661 ctgggccttg gacgtcttgg ccaaacgcct ccgtcccatg cacgtcttta tcctggatta
     6721 cgaccaatcg cccgccggct gccgggacgc cctgctgcaa cttacctccg ggatggtcca
     6781 gacccacgtc accacccccg gctccatacc gacgatctgc gacctggcgc gcacgtttgc
     6841 ccgggagatg ggggaggcta actgaggatc ccacgtcact attgtatact ctatattata
     6901 ctctatgtta tactctgtaa tcctactcaa taaacgtgtc acgcctgtga aaccgtacta
     6961 agtctcccgt gtattcttat caccatcagg tgacatcctc gcccaggctg tcaatcatgc
     7021 cggtatcgat tccagtagca ccggccccac gctgacaacc cactcttgca gcgttagcag
     7081 cgcccctctt aacaagccga cccccaccag cgtcgcggtt actaacactc ctctccccga
     7141 cctgcagccc agct
//
